Addgene plasmid #157799: pMTTH+mEGFP-H1.4
Purpose: Expression of mEGFP and human linker histone H1.4 fusion protein
Depositing lab: Michael Rosen. Depositing organization: University of Texas Southwestern Medical Center. Publication: Organization of Chromatin by Intrinsic and Regulated Phase Separation. Gibson BA, Doolittle LK, Schneider MWG, Jensen LE, Gamarra N, Henry L, Gerlich DW, Redding S, Rosen MK. Cell. 2019 Oct 3;179(2):470-484.e21. doi: 10.1016/j.cell.2019.08.037. Epub 2019 Sep 19. PubMed 31543265.
Backbone
  Vector backbone: modified pMal (MTTH)
  Vector type: Bacterial Expression
Growth in bacteria
  Bacterial resistance: Ampicillin, 100 μg/mL
  Growth temperature: 37°C
  Growth strain: DH5alpha
  Copy number: Low Copy
Gene/Insert
  Gene/Insert name: mEGFP-H1.4
  Species: H. sapiens (human)
  Insert size (bp): 1407
  Entrez Gene: H1-4 (a.k.a. H1.4, H1E, H1F4, H1s-4, HIST1H1E, RMNS, dJ221C16.5)
  Promoter: pTAC
  Tag / fusion protein: MBP (N terminal on insert); His6 (C terminal on backbone)
  Cloning method: Restriction Enzyme; 5′ cloning site NdeI (not destroyed); 3′ cloning site BamHI (not destroyed)
  Sequencing primers: 5′ GGTCGTCAGACTGTCGATGAAGCC; 3′ TGTCCTACTCAGGAGAGCGTTCAC
Terms and licenses: Academic/Nonprofit Terms; Industry Terms: Not Available to Industry
How to cite: pMTTH+mEGFP-H1.4 was a gift from Michael Rosen (Addgene plasmid # 157799 ; http://n2t.net/addgene:157799 ; RRID:Addgene_157799)
