[The description below was written by a language model from this plasmid's Addgene catalogue record and pLannotate feature annotations shown in this document.]
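Description:
pMTTH+mEGFP-H1.4 is an 8.1 kb bacterial expression plasmid built on a modified pMal backbone (designated MTTH) for producing a fluorescently labelled human linker histone in E. coli. It replicates from a ColE1/pMB1-type origin accompanied by the rop gene and a bom region, consistent with the low copy number listed in the record. It is selected with ampicillin through β-lactamase. An M13 phage origin is also present, a carry-over from the pMal parent that would permit single-stranded DNA production.

The expression cassette is driven by the hybrid tac promoter with a downstream lac operator. The plasmid carries its own lacI gene under the lacIq promoter, so transcription is repressed until relieved by IPTG. The open reading frame begins with a signal-sequence-free maltose binding protein, which stays in the cytosol and serves as a solubility and affinity handle. This is followed by a TEV protease site, monomeric EGFP, and human H1.4 (H1-4/HIST1H1E). The mEGFP-H1.4 insert was cloned between NdeI and BamHI. A second TEV site lies downstream of the histone and precedes the backbone-encoded C-terminal His6 tag, which the annotation software detects only as a partial match to a composite TEV/His tag. This layout suggests that both affinity tags can be used for purification and then removed by TEV cleavage to release mEGFP-H1.4. A residual lacZα fragment and the rrnB T1 and T2 terminators close the transcription unit.

The stated purpose is expression of the mEGFP–H1.4 fusion protein. The associated publication concerns chromatin organization by phase separation, so the recombinant protein was presumably used in such studies, although the record does not give specifics.
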