Features (pLannotate 1.2.2; 24 found; start..end, strand, type, name):
     78..106     +  promoter       tac promoter: strong E. coli promoter; hybrid between the trp and lac UV5 promoters
    114..130     +  protein_bind   lac operator: The lac repressor binds to the lac operator to inhibit transcription in E. coli. This inhibition can be relieved by adding lactose or isopropyl-β-D-thiogalactopyranoside (IPTG). lac repressor encoded by lacI
    200..1300    +  CDS            MBP: maltose binding protein from E. coli; malE (mutated); This version of the gene does not encode a signal sequence, so MBP will remain in the cytosol.
   1373..1393    +  CDS            TEV site: tobacco etch virus (TEV) protease recognition and cleavage site
   1397..2113    +  CDS            mEGFP: mEGFP is a basic (constitutively fluorescent) green fluorescent protein published in 2002, derived from Aequorea victoria. It has moderate acid sensitivity.
   2168..2728    +  CDS            H1-4 (fragment): H14_HUMAN - Also known as H1F4 From Homo sapiens (Human).
   2801..2821    +  CDS            TEV site: tobacco etch virus (TEV) protease recognition and cleavage site
   2822..2838    +  CDS            capTEV™ (fragment): composite tag for in vivo biotinylation, TEV protease cleavage, and 6xHis tagging
   2851..3005    +  CDS            lacZα (fragment): LacZα fragment of β-galactosidase; lacZ fragment
   3098..3213    +  ncRNA          5S rRNA: Accession: RF00001 - 5S ribosomal RNA
   3217..3303    +  terminator     rrnB T1 terminator: Escherichia coli rrnB; transcription terminator T1 from the E. coli rrnB gene
   3395..3422    +  terminator     rrnB T2 terminator: transcription terminator T2 from the E. coli rrnB gene
   3441..3532    +  promoter       AmpR promoter: bla
   3533..4393    +  CDS            AmpR: β-lactamase; bla; confers resistance to ampicillin, carbenicillin, and related antibiotics
   4435..4948    -  rep_origin     M13 ori (sequence partly withheld): M13 bacteriophage origin of replication; arrow indicates direction of (+) strand synthesis
   5059..5647    +  rep_origin     ori: high-copy-number ColE1/pMB1/pBR322/pUC origin of replication
   5833..5902    -  misc_feature   bom (fragment): basis of mobility region from pBR322
   5900..5998    -  misc_feature   bom (fragment): basis of mobility region from pBR322
   6100..6291    -  CDS            rop: Rop protein, which maintains plasmids at low copy number; rop
   6308..6688    +  CDS            YPB1_ECOLX: Protein predicted: Swiss-Prot protein existence level 4. From Escherichia coli.
   6787..6864    +  promoter       lacIq promoter: lacI (mutant); In the lacIq allele, a single base change in the promoter boosts expression of the lacI gene about 10-fold.
   6865..7947    +  CDS            lacI: lac repressor; lacI; The lac repressor binds to the lac operator to inhibit transcription in E. coli. This inhibition can be relieved by adding lactose or isopropyl-β-D-thiogalactopyranoside (IPTG).
   7960..7981    +  protein_bind   CAP binding site: CAP binding activates transcription in the presence of cAMP. E. coli catabolite activator protein
   8000..8017    +  promoter       tet promoter (fragment): E. coli promoter for tetracycline efflux protein gene
>Addgene plasmid #157799 | pMTTH+mEGFP-H1.4 | addgene full sequence | sequence record 307844 | Addgene NGS Result
AAGGCGCACTCCCGTTCTGGATAATGTTTTTTGCGCCGACATCATAACGGTTCTGGCAAATATTCTGAAA
TGAGCTGTTGACAATTAATCATCGGCTCGTATAATGTGTGGAATTGTGAGCGGATAACAATTTCACACAG
GAAACAGCCAGTCCGTTTAGGTGTTTTCACGAGCACTTCACCAACAAGGACCATAGATTATGAAAACTGA
AGAAGGTAAACTGGTAATCTGGATTAACGGCGATAAAGGCTATAACGGTCTCGCTGAAGTCGGTAAGAAA
TTCGAGAAAGATACCGGAATTAAAGTCACCGTTGAGCATCCGGATAAACTGGAAGAGAAATTCCCACAGG
TTGCGGCAACTGGCGATGGCCCTGACATTATCTTCTGGGCACACGACCGCTTTGGTGGCTACGCTCAATC
TGGCCTGTTGGCTGAAATCACCCCGGACAAAGCGTTCCAGGACAAGCTGTATCCGTTTACCTGGGATGCC
GTACGTTACAACGGCAAGCTGATTGCTTACCCGATCGCTGTTGAAGCGTTATCGCTGATTTATAACAAAG
ATCTGCTGCCGAACCCGCCAAAAACCTGGGAAGAGATCCCGGCGCTGGATAAAGAACTGAAAGCGAAAGG
TAAGAGCGCGCTGATGTTCAACCTGCAAGAACCGTACTTCACCTGGCCGCTGATTGCTGCTGACGGGGGT
TATGCGTTCAAGTATGAAAACGGCAAGTACGACATTAAAGACGTGGGCGTGGATAACGCTGGCGCGAAAG
CGGGTCTGACCTTCCTGGTTGACCTGATTAAAAACAAACACATGAATGCAGACACCGATTACTCCATCGC
AGAAGCTGCCTTTAATAAAGGCGAAACAGCGATGACCATCAACGGCCCGTGGGCATGGTCCAACATCGAC
ACCAGCAAAGTGAATTATGGTGTAACGGTACTGCCGACCTTCAAGGGTCAACCATCCAAACCGTTCGTTG
GCGTGCTGAGCGCAGGTATTAACGCCGCCAGTCCGAACAAAGAGCTGGCAAAAGAGTTCCTCGAAAACTA
TCTGCTGACTGATGAAGGTCTGGAAGCGGTTAATAAAGACAAACCGCTGGGTGCCGTAGCGCTGAAGTCT
TACGAGGAAGAGTTGGCGAAAGATCCACGTATTGCCGCCACCATGGAAAACGCCCAGAAAGGTGAAATCA
TGCCGAACATCCCGCAGATGTCCGCTTTCTGGTATGCCGTGCGTACTGCGGTGATCAACGCCGCCAGCGG
TCGTCAGACTGTCGATGAAGCCCTGAAAGACGCGCAGACTAATTCGAGCTCGAACAACAACAACAATAAC
AATAACAACAACCTCGGGATCGAGGGAAGGATTTCAGAATTTGAAAACCTGTATTTTCAGGGCCATATGG
TGAGCAAGGGCGAGGAGCTGTTCACCGGGGTGGTGCCTATCCTGGTCGAGCTGGACGGCGACGTAAACGG
CCACAAGTTCAGCGTGTCCGGCGAGGGCGAGGGCGATGCCACCTACGGCAAGCTGACCCTGAAGTTCATC
TGCACCACCGGCAAGCTGCCAGTGCCGTGGCCTACCCTCGTGACCACCCTGACCTACGGCGTGCAGTGCT
TCAGCCGCTACCCAGACCACATGAAGCAGCACGACTTCTTCAAGTCCGCCATGCCGGAAGGCTACGTCCA
GGAGCGCACCATCTTCTTCAAGGACGACGGCAACTACAAGACCCGCGCCGAGGTGAAGTTCGAGGGCGAC
ACCCTGGTGAACCGCATCGAGCTGAAGGGCATCGACTTCAAGGAGGACGGCAACATCCTGGGGCACAAGC
TGGAGTACAACTACAACAGCCACAACGTCTATATCATGGCCGACAAGCAGAAGAACGGCATCAAGGTGAA
CTTCAAGATCCGCCACAACATCGAGGACGGCAGCGTGCAGCTCGCCGACCACTACCAGCAGAACACCCCT
ATCGGCGACGGCCCAGTGCTGCTGCCGGACAACCACTACCTGAGCACCCAGTCCAAACTGAGCAAAGACC
CTAACGAGAAGCGCGATCACATGGTCCTGCTGGAGTTCGTGACCGCCGCCGGGATCACTCTCGGCATGGA
CGAGCTGTACAAGGGAGGCAGTGGTGGATCATCAGAAACTGCACCTGCAGCGCCTGCTGCTCCGGCACCT
GCCGAGAAAACTCCCGTGAAGAAGAAGGCTAGAAAGTCTGCAGGTGCGGCCAAGCGCAAAGCGTCTGGGC
CCCCGGTGTCCGAGCTCATTACTAAAGCTGTTGCCGCCTCCAAGGAGCGCAGCGGCGTATCTTTGGCCGC
TCTCAAGAAAGCGCTGGCAGCCGCTGGCTATGACGTGGAGAAGAACAACAGCCGCATCAAGCTGGGTCTC
AAGAGCCTGGTGAGCAAGGGCACCCTGGTGCAGACCAAGGGCACCGGCGCGTCGGGTTCCTTCAAACTCA
ACAAGAAGGCGGCCTCTGGGGAAGCCAAGCCTAAGGCTAAAAAGGCAGGTGCAGCTAAAGCTAAGAAGCC
AGCAGGAGCTGCGAAGAAGCCGAAGAAGGCTACTGGAGCGGCTACCCCTAAGAAGTCGGCTAAGAAGACC
CCAAAGAAGGCGAAGAAGCCGGCTGCAGCTGCTGGAGCCAAAAAAGCGAAAAGCCCGAAAAAGGCGAAAG
CAGCCAAGCCAAAAAAGGCGCCCAAGAGCCCAGCGAAGGCCAAAGCAGTTAAACCCAAGGCGGCTAAACC
AAAGACCGCCAAGCCCAAGGCAGCAAAGCCTAAGAAGGCGGCAGCCAAGAAAAAGGGCTCGAGCGGATCC
GAAAACCTGTATTTTCAGGGCCATCATCATCATCATCACTGAAAGCTTGGCACTGGCCGTCGTTTTACAA
CGTCGTGACTGGGAAAACCCTGGCGTTACCCAACTTAATCGCCTTGCAGCACATCCCCCTTTCGCCAGCT
GGCGTAATAGCGAAGAGGCCCGCACCGATCGCCCTTCCCAACAGTTGCGCAGCCTGAATGGCGAATGGCA
GCTTGGCTGTTTTGGCGGATGAGATAAGATTTTCAGCCTGATACAGATTAAATCAGAACGCAGAAGCGGT
CTGATAAAACAGAATTTGCCTGGCGGCAGTAGCGCGGTGGTCCCACCTGACCCCATGCCGAACTCAGAAG
TGAAACGCCGTAGCGCCGATGGTAGTGTGGGGTCTCCCCATGCGAGAGTAGGGAACTGCCAGGCATCAAA
TAAAACGAAAGGCTCAGTCGAAAGACTGGGCCTTTCGTTTTATCTGTTGTTTGTCGGTGAACGCTCTCCT
GAGTAGGACAAATCCGCCGGGAGCGGATTTGAACGTTGCGAAGCAACGGCCCGGAGGGTGGCGGGCAGGA
CGCCCGCCATAAACTGCCAGGCATCAAATTAAGCAGAAGGCCATCCTGACGGATGGCCTTTTTGCGTTTC
TACAAACTCTTTTGTTTATTTTTCTAAATACATTCAAATATGTATCCGCTCATGAGACAATAACCCTGAT
AAATGCTTCAATAATATTGAAAAAGGAAGAGTATGAGTATTCAACATTTCCGTGTCGCCCTTATTCCCTT
TTTTGCGGCATTTTGCCTTCCTGTTTTTGCTCACCCAGAAACGCTGGTGAAAGTAAAAGATGCTGAAGAT
CAGTTGGGTGCACGAGTGGGTTACATCGAACTGGATCTCAACAGCGGTAAGATCCTTGAGAGTTTTCGCC
CCGAAGAACGTTTCCCAATGATGAGCACTTTTAAAGTTCTGCTATGTGGCGCGGTATTATCCCGTGTTGA
CGCCGGGCAAGAGCAACTCGGTCGCCGCATACACTATTCTCAGAATGACTTGGTTGAGTACTCACCAGTC
ACAGAAAAGCATCTTACGGATGGCATGACAGTAAGAGAATTATGCAGTGCTGCCATAACCATGAGTGATA
ACACTGCGGCCAACTTACTTCTGACAACGATCGGAGGACCGAAGGAGCTAACCGCTTTTTTGCACAACAT
GGGGGATCATGTAACTCGCCTTGATCGTTGGGAACCGGAGCTGAATGAAGCCATACCAAACGACGAGCGT
GACACCACGATGCCTGTAGCAATGGCAACAACGTTGCGCAAACTATTAACTGGCGAACTACTTACTCTAG
CTTCCCGGCAACAATTAATAGACTGGATGGAGGCGGATAAAGTTGCAGGACCACTTCTGCGCTCGGCCCT
TCCGGCTGGCTGGTTTATTGCTGATAAATCTGGAGCCGGTGAGCGTGGGTCTCGCGGTATCATTGCAGCA
CTGGGGCCAGATGGTAAGCCCTCCCGTATCGTAGTTATCTACACGACGGGGAGTCAGGCAACTATGGATG
AACGAAATAGACAGATCGCTGAGATAGGTGCCTCACTGATTAAGCATTGGTAACTGTCAGACCAAGTTTA
CTCATATATACTTTAGATTGATT
[38 nt withheld, positions 4434-4471]
A
[37 nt withheld, positions 4473-4509]
ATTTTGTTAAAATTCGCGTTAAATTTTTGTTAAATCAGCTCATTTTTTAACCAATAGGCCGAAATCGGCA
AAATCCCTTATAAATCAAAAGAATAGCCCGAGATAGGGT
[37 nt withheld, positions 4619-4655]
AAAGAACGTGGACTCCAACGTCAAAGG
[141 nt withheld, positions 4683-4823]
G
[125 nt withheld, positions 4825-4949]
AAAGGATCTAGGTGAAGATCCTTTTTGATAATCTCATGACCAAAATCCCTTAACGTGAGTTTTCGTTCCA
CTGAGCGTCAGACCCCGTAGAAAAGATCAAAGGATCTTCTTGAGATCCTTTTTTTCTGCGCGTAATCTGC
TGCTTGCAAACAAAAAAACCACCGCTACCAGCGGTGGTTTGTTTGCCGGATCAAGAGCTACCAACTCTTT
TTCCGAAGGTAACTGGCTTCAGCAGAGCGCAGATACCAAATACTGTCCTTCTAGTGTAGCCGTAGTTAGG
CCACCACTTCAAGAACTCTGTAGCACCGCCTACATACCTCGCTCTGCTAATCCTGTTACCAGTGGCTGCT
GCCAGTGGCGATAAGTCGTGTCTTACCGGGTTGGACTCAAGACGATAGTTACCGGATAAGGCGCAGCGGT
CGGGCTGAACGGGGGGTTCGTGCACACAGCCCAGCTTGGAGCGAACGACCTACACCGAACTGAGATACCT
ACAGCGTGAGCTATGAGAAAGCGCCACGCTTCCCGAAGGGAGAAAGGCGGACAGGTATCCGGTAAGCGGC
AGGGTCGGAACAGGAGAGCGCACGAGGGAGCTTCCAGGGGGAAACGCCTGGTATCTTTATAGTCCTGTCG
GGTTTCGCCACCTCTGACTTGAGCGTCGATTTTTGTGATGCTCGTCAGGGGGGCGGAGCCTATGGAAAAA
CGCCAGCAACGCGGCCTTTTTACGGTTCCTGGCCTTTTGCTGGCCTTTTGCTCACATGTTCTTTCCTGCG
TTATCCCCTGATTCTGTGGATAACCGTATTACCGCCTTTGAGTGAGCTGATACCGCTCGCCGCAGCCGAA
CGACCGAGCGCAGCGAGTCAGTGAGCGAGGAAGCGGAAGAGCGCCTGATGCGGTATTTTCTCCTTACGCA
TCTGTGCGGTATTTCACACCGCATGTGGTGCACTCTCAGTACACCGCATGTGGTGCACTCTCAGTACAAT
CTGCTCTGATGCCGCATAGTTAAGCCAGTATACACTCCGCTATCGCTACGTGACTGGGTCATGGCTGCGC
CCCGACACCCGCCAACACCCGCTGACGCGCCCTGACGGGCTTGTCTGCTCCCGGCATCCGCTTACAGACA
AGCTGTGACCGTCTCCGGGAGCTGCATGTGTCAGAGGTTTTCACCGTCATCACCGAAACGCGCGAGGCAG
CTGCGGTAAAGCTCATCAGCGTGGTCGTGCAGCGATTCACAGATGTCTGCCTGTTCATCCGCGTCCAGCT
CGTTGAGTTTCTCCAGAAGCGTTAATGTCTGGCTTCTGATAAAGCGGGCCATGTTAAGGGCGGTTTTTTC
CTGTTTGGTCACTGATGCCTCCGTGTAAGGGGGATTTCTGTTCATGGGGGTAATGATACCGATGAAACGA
GAGAGGATGCTCACGATACGGGTTACTGATGATGAACATGCCCGGTTACTGGAACGTTGTGAGGGTAAAC
AACTGGCGGTATGGATGCGGCGGGACCAGAGAAAAATCACTCAGGGTCAATGCCAGCGCTTCGTTAATAC
AGATGTAGGTGTTCCACAGGGTAGCCAGCAGCATCCTGCGATGCAGATCCGGAACATAATGGTGCAGGGC
GCTGACTTCCGCGTTTCCAGACTTTACGAAACACGGAAACCGAAGACCATTCATGTTGTTGCTCAGGTCG
CAGACGTTTTGCAGCAGCAGTCGCTTCACGTTCGCTCGCGTATCGGTGATTCATTCTGCTAACCAGTAAG
GCAACCCCGCCAGCCTAGCCGGGTCCTCAACGACAGGAGCACGATCATGCGCACCCGTGGCCAGGACCCA
ACGCTGCCCGAAATTCCGACACCATCGAATGGTGCAAAACCTTTCGCGGTATGGCATGATAGCGCCCGGA
AGAGAGTCAATTCAGGGTGGTGAATGTGAAACCAGTAACGTTATACGATGTCGCAGAGTATGCCGGTGTC
TCTTATCAGACCGTTTCCCGCGTGGTGAACCAGGCCAGCCACGTTTCTGCGAAAACGCGGGAAAAAGTGG
AAGCGGCGATGGCGGAGCTGAATTACATTCCCAACCGCGTGGCACAACAACTGGCGGGCAAACAGTCGTT
GCTGATTGGCGTTGCCACCTCCAGTCTGGCCCTGCACGCGCCGTCGCAAATTGTCGCGGCGATTAAATCT
CGCGCCGATCAACTGGGTGCCAGCGTGGTGGTGTCGATGGTAGAACGAAGCGGCGTCGAAGCCTGTAAAG
CGGCGGTGCACAATCTTCTCGCGCAACGCGTCAGTGGGCTGATCATTAACTATCCGCTGGATGACCAGGA
TGCCATTGCTGTGGAAGCTGCCTGCACTAATGTTCCGGCGTTATTTCTTGATGTCTCTGACCAGACACCC
ATCAACAGTATTATTTTCTCCCATGAAGACGGTACGCGACTGGGCGTGGAGCATCTGGTCGCATTGGGTC
ACCAGCAAATCGCGCTGTTAGCGGGCCCATTAAGTTCTGTCTCGGCGCGTCTGCGTCTGGCTGGCTGGCA
TAAATATCTCACTCGCAATCAAATTCAGCCGATAGCGGAACGGGAAGGCGACTGGAGTGCCATGTCCGGT
TTTCAACAAACCATGCAAATGCTGAATGAGGGCATCGTTCCCACTGCGATGCTGGTTGCCAACGATCAGA
TGGCGCTGGGCGCAATGCGCGCCATTACCGAGTCCGGGCTGCGCGTTGGTGCGGATATCTCGGTAGTGGG
ATACGACGATACCGAAGACAGCTCATGTTATATCCCGCCGTTAACCACCATCAAACAGGATTTTCGCCTG
CTGGGGCAAACCAGCGTGGACCGCTTGCTGCAACTCTCTCAGGGCCAGGCGGTGAAGGGCAATCAGCTGT
TGCCCGTCTCACTGGTGAAAAGAAAAACCACCCTGGCGCCCAATACGCAAACCGCCTCTCCCCGCGCGTT
GGCCGATTCATTAATGCAGCTGGCACGACAGGTTTCCCGACTGGAAAGCGGGCAGTGAGCGCAACGCAAT
TAATGTAAGTTAGCTCACTCATTAGGCACAATTCTCATGTTTGACAGCTTATCATCGACTGCACGGTGCA
CCAATGCTTCTGGCGTCAGGCAGCCATCGGAAGCTGTGGTATGGCTGTGCAGGTCGTAAATCACTGCATA
ATTCGTGTCGCTC
