>Addgene plasmid #157799 | pMTTH+mEGFP-H1.4 | depositor partial sequence | sequence record 304615 | insert sequence including restrictions sites
CATATGGTGAGCAAGGGCGAGGAGCTGTTCACCGGGGTGGTGCCTATCCTGGTCGAGCTGGACGGCGACG
TAAACGGCCACAAGTTCAGCGTGTCCGGCGAGGGCGAGGGCGATGCCACCTACGGCAAGCTGACCCTGAA
GTTCATCTGCACCACCGGCAAGCTGCCAGTGCCGTGGCCTACCCTCGTGACCACCCTGACCTACGGCGTG
CAGTGCTTCAGCCGCTACCCAGACCACATGAAGCAGCACGACTTCTTCAAGTCCGCCATGCCGGAAGGCT
ACGTCCAGGAGCGCACCATCTTCTTCAAGGACGACGGCAACTACAAGACCCGCGCCGAGGTGAAGTTCGA
GGGCGACACCCTGGTGAACCGCATCGAGCTGAAGGGCATCGACTTCAAGGAGGACGGCAACATCCTGGGG
CACAAGCTGGAGTACAACTACAACAGCCACAACGTCTATATCATGGCCGACAAGCAGAAGAACGGCATCA
AGGTGAACTTCAAGATCCGCCACAACATCGAGGACGGCAGCGTGCAGCTCGCCGACCACTACCAGCAGAA
CACCCCTATCGGCGACGGCCCAGTGCTGCTGCCGGACAACCACTACCTGAGCACCCAGTCCAAACTGAGC
AAAGACCCTAACGAGAAGCGCGATCACATGGTCCTGCTGGAGTTCGTGACCGCCGCCGGGATCACTCTCG
GCATGGACGAGCTGTACAAGGGAGGCAGTGGTGGATCATCAGAAACTGCACCTGCAGCGCCTGCTGCTCC
GGCACCTGCCGAGAAAACTCCCGTGAAGAAGAAGGCTAGAAAGTCTGCAGGTGCGGCCAAGCGCAAAGCG
TCTGGGCCCCCGGTGTCCGAGCTCATTACTAAAGCTGTTGCCGCCTCCAAGGAGCGCAGCGGCGTATCTT
TGGCCGCTCTCAAGAAAGCGCTGGCAGCCGCTGGCTATGACGTGGAGAAGAACAACAGCCGCATCAAGCT
GGGTCTCAAGAGCCTGGTGAGCAAGGGCACCCTGGTGCAGACCAAGGGCACCGGCGCGTCGGGTTCCTTC
AAACTCAACAAGAAGGCGGCCTCTGGGGAAGCCAAGCCTAAGGCTAAAAAGGCAGGTGCAGCTAAAGCTA
AGAAGCCAGCAGGAGCTGCGAAGAAGCCGAAGAAGGCTACTGGAGCGGCTACCCCTAAGAAGTCGGCTAA
GAAGACCCCAAAGAAGGCGAAGAAGCCGGCTGCAGCTGCTGGAGCCAAAAAAGCGAAAAGCCCGAAAAAG
GCGAAAGCAGCCAAGCCAAAAAAGGCGCCCAAGAGCCCAGCGAAGGCCAAAGCAGTTAAACCCAAGGCGG
CTAAACCAAAGACCGCCAAGCCCAAGGCAGCAAAGCCTAAGAAGGCGGCAGCCAAGAAAAAGGGCTCGAG
CGGATCC
